Addgene plasmid #27214: Kif6_L (OZ537)
Depositing lab: Keith Joung. Depositing organization: Massachusetts General Hospital. Publication: Rapid "open-source" engineering of customized zinc-finger nucleases for highly efficient gene modification. Maeder ML, Thibodeau-Beganny S, Osiak A, Wright DA, Anthony RM, Eichtinger M, Jiang T, Foley JE, Winfrey RJ, Townsend JA, Unger-Wallace E, Sander JD, Muller-Lerch F, Fu F, Pearlberg J, Goebel C, Dassie JP, Pruett-Miller SM, Porteus MH, Sgroi DC, Iafrate AJ, Dobbs D, McCray PB, Cathomen T, Voytas DF, Joung JK. Mol Cell. 2008 Jul 25. 31(2):294-301. 10.1016/j.molcel.2008.06.016 PubMed 18657511.
Backbone
  Vector backbone: MG414
  Backbone size w/o insert (bp): 5493
  Vector type: Zebrafish Targeting
Growth in bacteria
  Bacterial resistance: Kanamycin, 50 μg/mL
  Growth temperature: 37°C
  Growth strain: XL1 Blue
  Growth instructions: Requires a bacterial strain such as XL1 Blue, that expresses the lacIq allele of lac repressor
  Copy number: Low Copy
Gene/Insert
  Gene/Insert name: Zinc finger array targeting Kif6 (alt names: kinesin family member 6; OZ537)
  Species: D. rerio (zebrafish)
  Insert size (bp): 270
  GenBank ID: ENSDARG00000053240
  Entrez Gene: kif6 (a.k.a. zgc:152746)
  Cloning method: Restriction Enzyme; 5′ cloning site XbaI (not destroyed); 3′ cloning site BamHI (not destroyed)
  Sequencing primers: 5′ OK.61 GGGTAGTACGATGACGGAACCTGTC
Terms and licenses: Academic/Nonprofit Terms; Industry Terms: Not Available to Industry
Depositor comments: This plasmid encodes a zinc finger array targeting half of a target sequence in the zebrafish gene Kif6 (see below). Please note that this plasmid does NOT contain the Kif6 sequence. Users must order the complementary plasmid Kif6_R (OZ538) [Addgene plasmid 27215] in order to create a zinc finger nuclease (ZFN) pair to introduce targeted mutations into this specific zebrafish gene. Users will also need to clone the zinc finger (ZF) insert of this plasmid into a zinc finger nuclease (ZFN) vector to express a FOKI fusion product. Examples of possible ZFN expression vectors that can be used are: pST1374 (Addgene plasmid 13426), pMLM290 (Addgene plasmid 21872), pMLM292 (Addgene plasmid 21873), pMLM800 (Addgene plasmid 27202) and pMLM802 (Addgene plasmid 27203). This zinc finger array was tested for binding activity to the sequence 5'-GAGGAAGCT-3' in a bacterial two hybrid assay, and resulted in 10.27 fold activation. However, this array has not yet been tested for activity as a zinc finger nuclease (i.e. for its ability to induce mutations at the intended locus). Scientists using this zinc finger array in a publication should notify and acknowledge NIH grant number R01 GM088040 in the publication. Other Articles: "Oligomerized pool engineering (OPEN): an 'open-source' protocol for making customized zinc-finger arrays." Maeder ML et al. (Nat Protoc. 2009 Sept 17. 4(10):1471-1501. Pubmed ID: 19798082 "Targeted mutagenesis in zebrafish using customized zinc-finger nucleases." Foley JE et al. (Nat Protoc. 2009 Dec 3. 4(12):1855-1867. Pubmed ID: 20010934
How to cite: Kif6_L (OZ537) was a gift from Keith Joung (Addgene plasmid # 27214 ; http://n2t.net/addgene:27214 ; RRID:Addgene_27214)
