[The description below was written by a language model from this plasmid's Addgene catalogue record.]
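Description:
Kif6_L (OZ537) is a low-copy bacterial plasmid built on the MG414 backbone (about 5.5 kb without insert) that carries an engineered zinc finger array directed against the zebrafish kinesin family member 6 gene (kif6). It is selected with kanamycin and is meant to be propagated in a strain that supplies the lacIq allele of the lac repressor, which suggests that expression from the vector is under lac-type control. The record does not name the promoter or the origin of replication, and no feature table is provided. The insert is roughly 270 bp, sits between XbaI and BamHI sites that are both preserved, and encodes only the DNA-binding zinc fingers. The plasmid contains no kif6 sequence.

The array was produced by the OPEN (oligomerized pool engineering) selection approach. It recognises a nine-base-pair half-site, the "left" half of a full nuclease target in kif6. In a bacterial two-hybrid assay it gave about ten-fold activation on its intended half-site, but it has not been tested as a nuclease for its ability to induce mutations at the genomic locus. The plasmid therefore serves as a source of the array rather than a ready-to-use reagent. The zinc finger cassette has to be excised and subcloned into a separate zinc finger nuclease expression vector to create a fusion to the FokI cleavage domain. That fusion must then be paired with the one made from the complementary "right" array plasmid, Kif6_R (OZ538), so that the two halves dimerise at the target. The intended application is targeted mutagenesis of kif6 in zebrafish.
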