>Addgene plasmid #27214 | Kif6_L (OZ537) | addgene partial sequence | sequence record 33601 | 27214 with OK.61 (5' GGGTAGTACGATGACGGAACCTGTC 3')
CATTGTGCAAAAGGCCCTGAGAAAAATCCAAGCTTTGGCGGCCGCTGACTACAAAGACGATGATGACAAA
TCTAGACCCGGGGAGCGCCCCTTCCAGTGTCGCATTTGCATGCGGAACTTTTCGACCAACCAGGCCCTTC
GGAGGCATACCCGTACTCATACCGGTGAAAAACCGTTTCAGTGTCGGATCTGTATGCGAAATTTCTCCCA
GCAGACGAACTTGACCAGGCATCTACGTACGCACACCGGCGAGAAGCCATTCCAATGCCGAATATGCATG
CGCAACTTCAGTCGCGTCGACAACCTGCCCCGGCACCTAAAAACCCACCTGAGGGGATCCTCTGCACAGT
AGTAACTAGAGACTAGAAAAAGGCCGACAAGTCCCGCTCCGCTGAAGATCCTGGCGTAATAGCGAAGAGG
CCCGCACCGATCGCCCTTCCCAACAGTTGCGCAGCCTGAATGGCGAATGGG
[124 nt withheld, positions 472-595]
C
[91 nt withheld, positions 597-687]
A
[48 nt withheld, positions 689-736]
